>Addgene plasmid #193020 | RBD#3L | addgene full sequence | sequence record 380237 | Addgene NGS Result
GTTTGCGTATTGGGCGCCAGGGTGGTTTTTCTTTTCACCAGTGAGACGGGCAACAGCTGATTGCCCTTCA
CCGCCTGGCCCTGAGAGAGTTGCAGCAAGCGGTCCACGCTGGTTTGCCCCAGCAGGCGAAAATCCTGTTT
GATGGTGGTTAACGGCGGGATATAACATGAGCTGTCTTCGGTATCGTCGTATCCCACTACCGAGATATCC
GCACCAACGCGCAGCCCGGACTCGGTAATGGCGCGCATTGCGCCCAGCGCCATCTGATCGTTGGCAACCA
GCATCGCAGTGGGAACGATGCCCTCATTCAGCATTTGCATGGTTTGTTGAAAACCGGACATGGCACTCCA
GTCGCCTTCCCGTTCCGCTATCGGCTGAATTTGATTGCGAGTGAGATATTTATGCCAGCCAGCCAGACGC
AGACGCGCCGAGACAGAACTTAATGGGCCCGCTAACAGCGCGATTTGCTGGTGACCCAATGCGACCAGAT
GCTCCACGCCCAGTCGCGTACCGTCTTCATGGGAGAAAATAATACTGTTGATGGGTGTCTGGTCAGAGAC
ATCAAGAAATAACGCCGGAACATTAGTGCAGGCAGCTTCCACAGCAATGGCATCCTGGTCATCCAGCGGA
TAGTTAATGATCAGCCCACTGACGCGTTGCGCGAGAAGATTGTGCACCGCCGCTTTACAGGCTTCGACGC
CGCTTCGTTCTACCATCGACACCACCACGCTGGCACCCAGTTGATCGGCGCGAGATTTAATCGCCGCGAC
AATTTGCGACGGCGCGTGCAGGGCCAGACTGGAGGTGGCAACGCCAATCAGCAACGACTGTTTGCCCGCC
AGTTGTTGTGCCACGCGGTTGGGAATGTAATTCAGCTCCGCCATCGCCGCTTCCACTTTTTCCCGCGTTT
TCGCAGAAACGTGGCTGGCCTGGTTCACCACGCGGGAAACGGTCTGATAAGAGACACCGGCATACTCTGC
GACATCGTATAACGTTACTGGTTTCACATTCACCACCCTGAATTGACTCTCTTCCGGGCGCTATCATGCC
ATACCGCGAAAGGTTTTGCGCCATTCGATGGTGTCCGGGATCTCGACGCTCTCCCTTATGCGACTCCTGC
ATTAGGAAGCAGCCCAGTAGTAGGTTGAGGCCGTTGAGCACCGCCGCCGCAAGGAATGGTGCATGCAAGG
AGATGGCGCCCAACAGTCCCCCGGCCACGGGGCCTGCCACCATACCCACGCCGAAACAAGCGCTCATGAG
CCCGAAGTGGCGAGCCCGATCTTCCCCATCGGTGATGTCGGCGATATAGGCGCCAGCAACCGCACCTGTG
GCGCCGGTGATGCCGGCCACGATGCGTCCGGCGTAGAGGATCGAGATCTCGATCCCGCGAAATTAATACG
ACTCACTATAGGGGAATTGTGAGCGGATAACAATTCCCCTCTAGAAATAATTTTGTTTAACTTTAAGAAG
GAGATATACCATGGGCAGCAGCCATCATCATCATCATCACAGCAGCGGCCTGGTGCCGCGCGGCAGCCAT
ATGGCTAGCTGGAGCCATCCGCAGTTTGAAAAAGGTGGTGGTAGCGGTGGTGGTTCAGGTGGTAGTGCAT
GGTCACACCCTCAGTTTGAGAAAATGTCGGACTCAGAAGTCAATCAAGAAGCTAAGCCAGAGGTCAAGCC
AGAAGTCAAGCCTGAGACTCACATCAATTTAAAGGTGTCCGATGGATCTTCAGAGATCTTCTTCAAGATC
AAAAAGACCACTCCTTTAAGAAGGCTGATGGAAGCGTTCGCTAAAAGACAGGGTAAGGAAATGGACTCCT
TAAGATTCTTGTACGACGGTATTAGAATCCAAGCTGATCAGACCCCTGAAGATTTGGACATGGAGGATAA
CGATATTATTGAGGCTCACAGAGAACAGATTGGTGGATCCATGAAAGTGACCAAGGTCGACGGCATCAGC
CACAAGAAGTACATCGAAGAGGGCAAGCTCGTGAAGTCCACCAGCGAGGAAAACCGGACCAGCGAGAGAC
TGAGCGAGCTGCTGAGCATCCGGCTGGACATCTACATCAAGAACCCCGACAACGCCTCCGAGGAAGAGAA
CCGGATCAGAAGAGAGAACCTGAAGAAGTTCTTTAGCAACAAGGTGCTGCACCTGAAGGACAGCGTGCTG
TATCTGAAGAACCGGAAAGAAAAGAACGCCGTGCAGGACAAGAACTATAGCGAAGAGGACATCAGCGAGT
ACGACCTGAAAAACAAGAACAGCTTCTCCGTGCTGAAGAAGATCCTGCTGAACGAGGACGTGAACTCTGA
GGAACTGGAAATCTTTCGGAAGGACGTGGAAGCCAAGCTGAACAAGATCAACAGCCTGAAGTACAGCTTC
GAAGAGAACAAGGCCAACTACCAGAAGATCAACGAGAACAACGTGGAAAAAGTGGGCGGCAAGAGCAAGC
GGAACATCATCTACGACTACTACAGAGAGAGCGCCAAGCGCAACGACTACATCAACAACGTGCAGGAAGC
CTTCGACAAGCTGTATAAGAAAGAGGATATCGAGAAACTGTTTTTCCTGATCGAGAACAGCAAGAAGCAC
GAGAAGTACAAGATCCGCGAGTACTATCACAAGATCATCGGCCGGAAGAACGACAAAGAGAACTTCGCCA
AGATTATCTACGAAGAGATCCAGAACGTGAACAACATCAAAGAGCTGATTGAGAAGATCCCCGACATGTC
TGAGCTGAAGAAAAGCCAGGTGTTCTACAAGTACTACCTGGACAAAGAGGAACTGAACGACAAGAATATT
AAGTACGCCTTCTGCCACTTCGTGGAAATCGAGATGTCCCAGCTGCTGAAAAACTACGTGTACAAGCGGC
TGAGCAACATCAGCAACGATAAGATCAAGCGGATCTTCGAGTACCAGAATCTGAAAAAGCTGATCGAAAA
CAAACTGCTGAACAAGCTGGACACCTACGTGCGGAACTGCGGCAAGTACAACTACTATCTGCAAGTGGGC
GAGATCGCCACCTCCGACTTTATCGCCCGGAACCGGCAGAACGAGGCCTTCCTGAGAAACATCATCGGCG
TGTCCAGCGTGGCCTACTTCAGCCTGAGGAACATCCTGGAAACCGAGAACGAGAACGATATCACCGGCCG
GATGCGGGGCAAGACCGTGAAGAACCCAGGTGCCCACTTAACTGTGAAAAAGATATTTGTTGGTGGCATT
AAAGAAGACACTGAAGAACATCACCTAAGAGATTATTTTGAACAGTATGGAAAAATTGAAGTGATTGAAA
TCATGACTGACCGAGGCAGTGGCAAGAAAAGGGGCTTTGCCTTTGTAACCTTTGACGACCATGACTCCGT
GGATAAGATTGTCATTCAGAAATACCATACTGTGAATGGCCACAACTGTGAAGTTAGAAAAGCCCTGTCA
AAGCAAGAGATGGCTAGTGCTTCATCCAGCCAAAGAGGTCGAAACAAGGGCGAAGAGAAATACGTGTCCG
GCGAGGTGGACAAGATCTACAATGAGAACAAGCAGAACGAAGTGAAAGAAAATCTGAAGATGTTCTACAG
CTACGACTTCAACATGGACAACAAGAACGAGATCGAGGACTTCTTCGCCAACATCGACGAGGCCATCAGC
AGCATCAGACACGGCATCGTGCACTTCAACCTGGAACTGGAAGGCAAGGACATCTTCGCCTTCAAGAATA
TCGCCCCCAGCGAGATCTCCAAGAAGATGTTTCAGAACGAAATCAACGAAAAGAAGCTGAAGCTGAAAAT
CTTCAAGCAGCTGAACAGCGCCAACGTGTTCAACTACTACGAGAAGGATGTGATCATCAAGTACCTGAAG
AATACCAAGTTCAACTTCGTGAACAAAAACATCCCCTTCGTGCCCAGCTTCACCAAGCTGTACAACAAGA
TTGAGGACCTGCGGAATACCCTGAAGTTTTTTTGGAGCGTGCCCAAGGACAAAGAAGAGAAGGACGCCCA
GATCTACCTGCTGAAGAATATCTACTACGGCGAGTTCCTGAACAAGTTCGTGAAAAACTCCAAGGTGTTC
TTTAAGATCACCAATGAAGTGATCAAGATTAACAAGCAGCGGAACCAGAAAACCGGCCACTACAAGTATC
AGAAGTTCGAGAACATCGAGAAAACCGTGCCCGTGGAATACCTGGCCATCATCCAGAGCAGAGAGATGAT
CAACAACCAGGACAAAGAGGAAAAGAATACCTACATCGACTTTATTCAGCAGATTTTCCTGAAGGGCTTC
ATCGACTACCTGAACAAGAACAATCTGAAGTATATCGAGAGCAACAACAACAATGACAACAACGACATCT
TCTCCAAGATCAAGATCAAAAAGGATAACAAAGAGAAGTACGACAAGATCCTGAAGAACTATGAGAAGCA
CAATCGGAACAAAGAAATCCCTCACGAGATCAATGAGTTCGTGCGCGAGATCAAGCTGGGGAAGATTCTG
AAGTACACCGAGAATCTGAACATGTTTTACCTGATCCTGAAGCTGCTGAACCACAAAGAGCTGACCAACC
TGAAGGGCAGCCTGGAAAAGTACCAGTCCGCCAACAAAGAAGAAACCTTCAGCGACGAGCTGGAACTGAT
CAACCTGCTGAACCTGGACAACAACAGAGTGACCGAGGACTTCGAGCTGGAAGCCAACGAGATCGGCAAG
TTCCTGGACTTCAACGAAAACAAAATCAAGGACCGGAAAGAGCTGAAAAAGTTCGACACCAACAAGATCT
ATTTCGACGGCGAGAACATCATCAAGCACCGGGCCTTCTACAATATCAAGAAATACGGCATGCTGAATCT
GCTGGAAAAGATCGCCGATAAGGCCAAGTATAAGATCAGCCTGAAAGAACTGAAAGAGTACAGCAACAAG
AAGAATGAGATTGAAAAGAACTACACCATGCAGCAGAACCTGCACCGGAAGTACGCCAGACCCAAGAAGG
ACGAAAAGTTCAACGACGAGGACTACAAAGAGTATGAGAAGGCCATCGGCAACATCCAGAAGTACACCCA
CCTGAAGAACAAGGTGGAATTCAATGAGCTGAACCTGCTGCAGGGCCTGCTGCTGAAGATCCTGCACCGG
CTCGTGGGCTACACCAGCATCTGGGAGCGGGACCTGAGATTCCGGCTGAAGGGCGAGTTTCCCGAGAACC
ACTACATCGAGGAAATTTTCAATTTCGACAACTCCAAGAATGTGAAGTACAAAAGCGGCCAGATCGTGGA
AAAGTATATCAACTTCTACAAAGAACTGTACAAGGACAATGTGGAAAAGCGGAGCATCTACTCCGACAAG
AAAGTGAAGAAACTGAAGCAGGAAAAAAAGGACCTGTACATCCGGAACTACATTGCCCACTTCAACTACA
TCCCCCACGCCGAGATTAGCCTGCTGGAAGTGCTGGAAAACCTGCGGAAGCTGCTGTCCTACGACCGGAA
GCTGAAGAACGCCATCATGAAGTCCATCGTGGACATTCTGAAAGAATACGGCTTCGTGGCCACCTTCAAG
ATCGGCGCTGACAAGAAGATCGAAATCCAGACCCTGGAATCAGAGAAGATCGTGCACCTGAAGAATCTGA
AGAAAAAGAAACTGATGACCGACCGGAACAGCGAGGAACTGTGCGAACTCGTGAAAGTCATGTTCGAGTA
CAAGGCCCTGGAATAAGCGGCCGCACTCGAGGCCCGAAAGGAAGCTGAGTTGGCTGCTGCCACCGCTGAG
CAATAACTAGCATAACCCCTTGGGGCCTCTAAACGGGTCTTGAGGGGTTTTTTGCTGAAAGGAGGAACTA
TATCCGGATATCCCGCAAGAGGCCCGGCAGTACCGGCATAACCAAGCCTATGCCTACAGCATCCAGGGTG
ACGGTGCCGAGGATGACGATGAGCGCATTGTTAGATTTCATACACGGTGCCTGACTGCGTTAGCAATTTA
ACTGTGATAAACTACCGCATTAAAGCTTATCGATGATAAGCTGTCAAACATGAGAATTCTTGAAGACGAA
AGGGCCTCGTGATACGCCTATTTTTATAGGTTAATGTCATGATAATAATGGTTTCTTAGACGTCAGGTGG
CACTTTTCGGGGAAATGTGCGCGGAACCCCTATTTGTTTATTTTTCTAAATACATTCAAATATGTATCCG
CTCATGAGACAATAACCCTGATAAATGCTTCAATAATATTGAAAAAGGAAGAGTATGAGTATTCAACATT
TCCGTGTCGCCCTTATTCCCTTTTTTGCGGCATTTTGCCTTCCTGTTTTTGCTCACCCAGAAACGCTGGT
GAAAGTAAAAGATGCTGAAGATCAGTTGGGTGCACGAGTGGGTTACATCGAACTGGATCTCAACAGCGGT
AAGATCCTTGAGAGTTTTCGCCCCGAAGAACGTTTTCCAATGATGAGCACTTTTAAAGTTCTGCTATGTG
GCGCGGTATTATCCCGTGTTGACGCCGGGCAAGAGCAACTCGGTCGCCGCATACACTATTCTCAGAATGA
CTTGGTTGAGTACTCACCAGTCACAGAAAAGCATCTTACGGATGGCATGACAGTAAGAGAATTATGCAGT
GCTGCCATAACCATGAGTGATAACACTGCGGCCAACTTACTTCTGACAACGATCGGAGGACCGAAGGAGC
TAACCGCTTTTTTGCACAACATGGGGGATCATGTAACTCGCCTTGATCGTTGGGAACCGGAGCTGAATGA
AGCCATACCAAACGACGAGCGTGACACCACGATGCCTGCAGCAATGGCAACAACGTTGCGCAAACTATTA
ACTGGCGAACTACTTACTCTAGCTTCCCGGCAACAATTAATAGACTGGATGGAGGCGGATAAAGTTGCAG
GACCACTTCTGCGCTCGGCCCTTCCGGCTGGCTGGTTTATTGCTGATAAATCTGGAGCCGGTGAGCGTGG
ATCTCGCGGTATCATTGCAGCACTGGGGCCAGATGGTAAGCCCTCCCGTATCGTAGTTATCTACACGACG
GGGAGTCAGGCAACTATGGATGAACGAAATAGACAGATCGCTGAGATAGGTGCCTCACTGATTAAGCATT
GGTAACTGTCAGACCAAGTTTACTCATATATACTTTAGATTGATTTAAAACTTCATTTTTAATTTAAAAG
GATCTAGGTGAAGATCCTTTTTGATAATCTCATGACCAAAATCCCTTAACGTGAGTTTTCGTTCCACTGA
GCGTCAGACCCCGTAGAAAAGATCAAAGGATCTTCTTGAGATCCTTTTTTTCTGCGCGTAATCTGCTGCT
TGCAAACAAAAAAACCACCGCTACCAGCGGTGGTTTGTTTGCCGGATCAAGAGCTACCAACTCTTTTTCC
GAAGGTAACTGGCTTCAGCAGAGCGCAGATACCAAATACTGTCCTTCTAGTGTAGCCGTAGTTAGGCCAC
CACTTCAAGAACTCTGTAGCACCGCCTACATACCTCGCTCTGCTAATCCTGTTACCAGTGGCTGCTGCCA
GTGGCGATAAGTCGTGTCTTACCGGGTTGGACTCAAGACGATAGTTACCGGATAAGGCGCAGCGGTCGGG
CTGAACGGGGGGTTCGTGCACACAGCCCAGCTTGGAGCGAACGACCTACACCGAACTGAGATACCTACAG
CGTGAGCTATGAGAAAGCGCCACGCTTCCCGAAGGGAGAAAGGCGGACAGGTATCCGGTAAGCGGCAGGG
TCGGAACAGGAGAGCGCACGAGGGAGCTTCCAGGGGGAAACGCCTGGTATCTTTATAGTCCTGTCGGGTT
TCGCCACCTCTGACTTGAGCGTCGATTTTTGTGATGCTCGTCAGGGGGGCGGAGCCTATGGAAAAACGCC
AGCAACGCGGCCTTTTTACGGTTCCTGGCCTTTTGCTGGCCTTTTGCTCACATGTTCTTTCCTGCGTTAT
CCCCTGATTCTGTGGATAACCGTATTACCGCCTTTGAGTGAGCTGATACCGCTCGCCGCAGCCGAACGAC
CGAGCGCAGCGAGTCAGTGAGCGAGGAAGCGGAAGAGCGCCTGATGCGGTATTTTCTCCTTACGCATCTG
TGCGGTATTTCACACCGCAATGGTGCACTCTCAGTACAATCTGCTCTGATGCCGCATAGTTAAGCCAGTA
TACACTCCGCTATCGCTACGTGACTGGGTCATGGCTGCGCCCCGACACCCGCCAACACCCGCTGACGCGC
CCTGACGGGCTTGTCTGCTCCCGGCATCCGCTTACAGACAAGCTGTGACCGTCTCCGGGAGCTGCATGTG
TCAGAGGTTTTCACCGTCATCACCGAAACGCGCGAGGCAGCTGCGGTAAAGCTCATCAGCGTGGTCGTGA
AGCGATTCACAGATGTCTGCCTGTTCATCCGCGTCCAGCTCGTTGAGTTTCTCCAGAAGCGTTAATGTCT
GGCTTCTGATAAAGCGGGCCATGTTAAGGGCGGTTTTTTCCTGTTTGGTCACTGATGCCTCCGTGTAAGG
GGGATTTCTGTTCATGGGGGTAATGATACCGATGAAACGAGAGAGGATGCTCACGATACGGGTTACTGAT
GATGAACATGCCCGGTTACTGGAACGTTGTGAGGGTAAACAACTGGCGGTATGGATGCGGCGGGACCAGA
GAAAAATCACTCAGGGTCAATGCCAGCGCTTCGTTAATACAGATGTAGGTGTTCCACAGGGTAGCCAGCA
GCATCCTGCGATGCAGATCCGGAACATAATGGTGCAGGGCGCTGACTTCCGCGTTTCCAGACTTTACGAA
ACACGGAAACCGAAGACCATTCATGTTGTTGCTCAGGTCGCAGACGTTTTGCAGCAGCAGTCGCTTCACG
TTCGCTCGCGTATCGGTGATTCATTCTGCTAACCAGTAAGGCAACCCCGCCAGCCTAGCCGGGTCCTCAA
CGACAGGAGCACGATCATGCGCACCCGTGGCCAGGACCCAACGCTGCCCGAGATGCGCCGCGTGCGGCTG
CTGGAGATGGCGGACGCGATGGATATGTTCTGCCAAGGGTTGGTTTGCGCATTCACAGTTCTCCGCAAGA
ATTGATTGGCTCCAATTCTTGGAGTGGTGAATCCGTTAGCGAGGTGCCGCCGGCTTCCATTCAGGTCGAG
GTGGCCCGGCTCCATGCACCGCGACGCAACGCGGGGAGGCAGACAAGGTATAGGGCGGCGCCTACAATCC
ATGCCAACCCGTTCCATGTGCTCGCCGAGGCGGCATAAATCGCCGTGACGATCAGCGGTCCAATGATCGA
AGTTAGGCTGGTAAGAGCCGCGAGCGATCCTTGAAGCTGTCCCTGATGGTCGTCATCTACCTGCCTGGAC
AGCATGGCCTGCAACGCGGGCATCCCGATGCCGCCGGAAGCGAGAAGAATCATAATGGGGAAGGCCATCC
AGCCTCGCGTCGCGAACGCCAGCAAGACGTAGCCCAGCGCGTCGGCCGCCATGCCGGCGATAATGGCCTG
CTTCTCGCCGAAACGTTTGGTGGCGGGACCAGTGACGAAGGCTTGAGCGAGGGCGTGCAAGATTCCGAAT
ACCGCAAGCGACAGGCCGATCATCGTCGCGCTCCAGCGAAAGCGGTCCTCGCCGAAAATGACCCAGAGCG
CTGCCGGCACCTGTCCTACGAGTTGCATGATAAAGAAGACAGTCATAAGTGCGGCGACGATAGTCATGCC
CCGCGCCCACCGGAAGGAGCTGACTGGGTTGAAGGCTCTCAAGGGCATCGGTCGAGATCCCGGTGCCTAA
TGAGTGAGCTAACTTACATTAATTGCGTTGCGCTCACTGCCCGCTTTCCAGTCGGGAAACCTGTCGTGCC
AGCTGCATTAATGAATCGGCCAACGCGCGGGGAGAGGCG
Features (pLannotate 1.2.2; 24 found; start..end, strand, type, name):
   1008..1085    -  promoter       lacI promoter: lacI
   1093..1372    -  CDS            TcR (fragment): tetracycline efflux protein; tet; confers resistance to tetracycline
   1394..1412    +  promoter       T7 promoter: promoter for bacteriophage T7 RNA polymerase
   1413..1437    +  protein_bind   lac operator: The lac repressor binds to the lac operator to inhibit transcription in E. coli. This inhibition can be relieved by adding lactose or isopropyl-β-D-thiogalactopyranoside (IPTG). lac repressor encoded by lacI
   1452..1474    +  RBS            RBS: efficient ribosome binding site from bacteriophage T7 gene 10 (Olins and Rangwala, 1989)
   1493..1509    +  CDS            capTEV™ (fragment): composite tag for in vivo biotinylation, TEV protease cleavage, and 6xHis tagging
   1520..1537    +  CDS            thrombin site: thrombin recognition and cleavage site
   1634..1926    +  CDS            SUMO (fragment): cleavable ubiquitin-like protein tag; S. cerevisiae SMT3 (truncated)
   1931..3175    +  CDS            LwCas13a (fragment): Leptotrichia wadei CRISPR-Cas effector that acts as an RNA-guided RNAse (Abudayyeh et al., 2017) previously called C2c2
   3176..3472    +  CDS            HNRNPA1 (fragment): ROA1_BOVIN - Also known as HNRPA1. Experimental evidence at protein level: Swiss-Prot protein existence level 1. Involved in the packaging of pre-mRNA into hnRNP particles, transport of poly(A) mRNA from the nucleus to the cytoplasm and may modulate splice site selection. May bind to specific miRNA hairpins. Binds to the IRES and thereby inhibits the translation of the apoptosis protease activating factor APAF1. From Bos taurus (Bovine).
   3473..5683    +  CDS            LwCas13a (fragment): Leptotrichia wadei CRISPR-Cas effector that acts as an RNA-guided RNAse (Abudayyeh et al., 2017) previously called C2c2
   5702..5739    +  CDS            SET1 (fragment): solubility-enhancement tag derived from T7 phage gene 10B
   5747..5794    +  terminator     T7 terminator: transcription terminator for bacteriophage T7 RNA polymerase
   5817..5921    -  CDS            TcR (fragment): tetracycline efflux protein; tet; confers resistance to tetracycline
   5969..5997    -  promoter       tet promoter: E. coli promoter for tetracycline efflux protein gene
   6110..6214    +  promoter       AmpR promoter: bla
   6215..7072    +  CDS            bla: BLAT_ECOLX - Experimental evidence at protein level: Swiss-Prot protein existence level 1. TEM-type are the most prevalent beta-lactamases in enterobacteria; they hydrolyze the beta-lactam bond in susceptible beta-lactam antibiotics, thus conferring resistance to penicillins and cephalosporins. TEM-3 and TEM-4 are capable of hydrolyzing cefotaxime and ceftazidime. TEM-5 is capable of hydrolyzing ceftazidime. TEM-6 is capable of hydrolyzing ceftazidime and aztreonam. TEM-8/CAZ-2, TEM- 16/CAZ-7 and TEM-24/CAZ-6 are markedly active against ceftazidime. IRT- 4 shows resistance to beta-lactamase in
   7246..7834    +  rep_origin     ori: high-copy-number ColE1/pMB1/pBR322/pUC origin of replication
   8020..8159    -  misc_feature   bom: basis of mobility region from pBR322
   8261..8452    -  CDS            rop: Rop protein, which maintains plasmids at low copy number; rop
   8469..8849    +  CDS            YPB1_ECOLX: Protein predicted: Swiss-Prot protein existence level 4. From Escherichia coli.
   9091..9715    -  CDS            TcR (fragment): tetracycline efflux protein; tet; confers resistance to tetracycline
   9730..9751    -  protein_bind   CAP binding site: CAP binding activates transcription in the presence of cAMP. E. coli catabolite activator protein
   9764..1007    -  CDS            lacI (across the origin): lac repressor; lacI; The lac repressor binds to the lac operator to inhibit transcription in E. coli. This inhibition can be relieved by adding lactose or isopropyl-β-D-thiogalactopyranoside (IPTG).
