[The description below was written by a language model from this plasmid's Addgene catalogue record and pLannotate feature annotations shown in this document.]
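Description:
RBD#3L is a bacterial expression plasmid of about 9.8 kb, built on the pC013-Twinstrep-SUMO-huLwCas13a backbone, that encodes an engineered variant of the RNA-guided RNase Cas13a from Leptotrichia wadei. It replicates in E. coli from a ColE1/pMB1-type origin accompanied by the pBR322 bom region and the rop gene, which moderates copy number (the catalogue lists copy number as unknown). Selection is with ampicillin through the bla beta-lactamase gene under its own promoter. Several tetracycline-resistance fragments and a tet promoter are annotated, but these appear to be non-functional remnants of a pBR322-derived scaffold.

The expression cassette is a pET-style arrangement: a T7 promoter followed by a lac operator and the T7 gene 10 ribosome binding site, closed by a T7 terminator, with a plasmid-borne lacI gene supplying repressor so that expression can be induced with IPTG in a host that provides T7 RNA polymerase. The open reading frame begins with N-terminal affinity and cleavage elements (the backbone name indicates a Twin-Strep tag; the annotation picks up short tag fragments and a thrombin site) and a yeast SUMO (SMT3) domain, which aids purification and can be removed by protease. The LwCas13a coding sequence is annotated as two segments interrupted by a roughly 300 bp hnRNP A1 fragment. This matches the stated design, in which the RRM2 RNA-binding domain of hnRNP A1 is inserted between N415 and N416 in Loop 1 of the enzyme. The associated publication concerns engineering LwaCas13a for enhanced collateral cleavage activity in nucleic acid detection, so the plasmid presumably serves to produce recombinant protein for such assays.
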