Addgene plasmid #193020: RBD#3L
Purpose: hnRNP A1 RRM2 RNA binding domain inserted in between N415 and N416 of Loop 1 of LwaCas13a
Depositing lab: Xue Gao. Depositing organization: Rice University. Publication: Engineered LwaCas13a with enhanced collateral activity for nucleic acid detection. Yang J, Song Y, Deng X, Vanegas JA, You Z, Zhang Y, Weng Z, Avery L, Dieckhaus KD, Peddi A, Gao Y, Zhang Y, Gao X. Nat Chem Biol. 2022 Sep 22. pii: 10.1038/s41589-022-01135-y. doi: 10.1038/s41589-022-01135-y. PubMed 36138140.
Backbone
  Vector backbone: pC013-Twinstrep-SUMO-huLwCas13a
  Vector type: Bacterial Expression
Growth in bacteria
  Bacterial resistance: Ampicillin, 100 μg/mL
  Growth temperature: 37°C
  Growth strain: DH5alpha
  Copy number: Unknown
Gene/Insert
  Gene/Insert name: Cas13a
  Species: Leptotrichia wadei
  Tag / fusion protein: hnRNP A1 RRM2
Terms and licenses: Academic/Nonprofit Terms; Industry Terms: Not Available to Industry
How to cite: RBD#3L was a gift from Xue Gao (Addgene plasmid # 193020 ; http://n2t.net/addgene:193020 ; RRID:Addgene_193020)
